>Addgene plasmid #143208 | TFORF0253 | addgene full sequence | sequence record 415861 | Addgene NGS Result
CTCGTAGAAGGGGAGGTTGCGGGGCGCGGAGGTCTCCAGGAAGGCGGGCACCCCGGCGCGCTCGGCCGCC
TCCACTCCGGGGAGCACGACGGCGCTGCCCAGACCCTTGCCCTGGTGGTCGGGCGAGACGCCGACGGTGG
CCAGGAACCACGCGGGCTCCTTGGGCCGGTGCGGCGCCAGGAGGCCTTCCATCTGTTGCTGCGCGGCCAG
CCGGGAACCGCTCAACTCGGCCATGCGCGGGCCGATCTCGGCGAACACCGCCCCCGCTTCGACGCTCTCC
GGCGTGGTCCAGACCGCCACGGCGGCGCCGTCGTCCGCGACCCACACCTTGCCGATGTCGAGCCCGACGC
GCGTGAGGAAGAGTTCTTGCAGCTCGGTGACCCGCTCGATGTGGCGGTCCGGATCGACGGTGTGGCGCGT
GGCGGGGTAGTCGGCGAACGCGGCGGCGAGGGTGCGTACGGCCCTGGGGACGTCGTCGCGGGTGGCGAGG
CGCACCGTGGGCTTGTACTCGGTCATGGTAAGCTCCGGTGGTACCTCTAGAAAGCTTTTTGCAAAAGCCT
AGGCCTCCAAAAAAGCCTCCTCACTACTTCTGGAATAGCTCAGAGGCCGAGGCGGCCTCGGCCTCTGCAT
AAATAAAAAAAATTAGTCAGCCATGGGGCGGAGAATGGGCGGAACTGGGCGGAGTTAGGGGCGGGATGGG
CGGAGTTAGGGGCGGGACTATGGTTGCTGACTAATTGAGACGCATGCTTTGCATACTTCTGCCTGCTGGG
GAGCCTGGGGACTTTCCACACCTGGTTGCTGACTAATTGAGATGCAATGCATGGGTCCCCTCGGGGTTGG
GAGGTGGGTCTGAAACGATAATGGTGAATATCCCTGCCTAACTCTATTCACTATAGAAAGTACAGCAAAA
ACTATTCTTAAACCTACCAAGCCTCCTACTATCATTATGAATAATTTTATATACCACAGCCAATTTGTTA
TGTTAAACCAATTCCACAAACTTGCCCATTTATCTAATTCCAATAATTCTTGTTCATTCTTTTCTTGCTG
GTTTTGCGATTCTTCAATTAAGGAGTGTATTAAGCTTGTGTAATTGTTAATTTCTCTGTCCCACTCCATC
CAGGTCGTGTGATTCCAAATCTGTTCCAGAGATTTATTACTCCAACTAGCATTCCAAGGCACAGCAGTGG
TGCAAATGAGTTTTCCAGAGCAACCCCAAATCCCCAGGAGCTGTTGATCCTTTAGGTATCTTTCCACAGC
CAGGATTCTTGCCTGGAGCTGCTTGATGCCCCAGACTGTGAGTTGCAACAGATGCTGTTGCGCCTCAATA
GCCCTCAGCAAATTGTTCTGCTGCTGCACTATACCAGACAATAATTGTCTGGCCTGTACCGTCAGCGTCA
TTGACGCTGCGCCCATAGTGCTTCCTGCTGCTCCCAAGAACCCAAGGAACAAAGCTCCTATTCCCACTGC
TCTTTTTTCTCTCTGCACCACTCTTCTCTTTGCCTTGGTGGGTGCTACTCCTAATGGTTCAATTTTTACT
ACTTTATATTTATATAATTCACTTCTCCAATTGTCCCTCATATCTCCTCCTCCAGGTCTGAAGATCAGCG
GCCGCTTGCTGTGCGGTGGTCTTACTTTTGTTTTGCTCTTCCTCTATCTTGTCTAAAGCTTCCTTGGTGT
CTTTTATCTCTATCCTTTGATGCACACAATAGAGGGTTGCTACTGTATTATATAATGATCTAAGTTCTTC
TGATCCTGTCTGAAGGGATGGTTGTAGCTGTCCCAGTATTTGTCTACAGCCTTCTGATGTTTCTAACAGG
CCAGGATTAACTGCGAATCGTTCTAGCTCCCTGCTTGCCCATACTATATGTTTTAATTTATATTTTTTCT
TTCCCCCTGGCCTTAACCGAATTTTTTCCCATCGCGATCTAATTCTCCCCCGCTTAATACTGACGCTCTC
GCACCCATCTCTCTCCTTCTAGCCTCCGCTAGTCAAAATTTTTGGCGTACTCACCAGTCGCCGCCCCTCG
CCTCTTGCCGTGCGCGCTTCAGCAAGCCGAGTCCTGCGTCGAGAGAGCTCCTCTGGTTTCCCTTTCGCTT
TCAAGTCCCTGTTCGGGCGCCACTGCTAGAGATTTTCCACACTGACTAAAAGGGTCTGAGGGATCTCTAG
TTACCAGAGTCACACAACAGACGGGCACACACTACTTGAAGCACTCAAGGCAAGCTTTATTGAGGCTTAA
GCAGTGGGTTCCCTAGTTAGCCAGAGAGCTCCCAGGCTCAGATCTGGTCTAACCAGAGAGACCCGTTTAT
GTATCGAGCTAGGCACTTAAATACAATATCTCTGCAATGCGGCAATTCAGTGGTTCGTCCAATCCATGTC
AGACCCGTCTGTTGCCTTCCTAATAAGGCACGATCGTACCACCTTACTTCCACCAATCGGCATGCACGGT
GCTTTTTCTCTCCTTGTAAGGCATGTTGCTAACTCATCGTTACCATGTTGCAAGACTACAAGAGTATTGC
ATAAGACTACATTAAGCTTGCAGCTCCAGCTTTTGTTCCCTTTAGTGAGGGTTAATTGCGCGCTTGGCGT
AATCATGGTCATAGCTGTTTCCTGTGTGAAATTGTTATCCGCTCACAATTCCACACAACATACGAGCCGG
AAGCATAAAGTGTAAAGCCTGGGGTGCCTAATGAGTGAGCTAACTCACATTAATTGCGTTGCGCTCACTG
CCCGCTTTCCAGTCGGGAAACCTGTCGTGCCAGCTGCATTAATGAATCGGCCAACGCGCGGGGAGAGGCG
GTTTGCGTATTGGGCGCTCTTCCGCTTCCTCGCTCACTGACTCGCTGCGCTCGGTCGTTCGGCTGCGGCG
AGCGGTATCAGCTCACTCAAAGGCGGTAATACGGTTATCCACAGAATCAGGGGATAACGCAGGAAAGAAC
ATGTGAGCAAAAGGCCAGCAAAAGGCCAGGAACCGTAAAAAGGCCGCGTTGCTGGCGTTTTTCCATAGGC
TCCGCCCCCCTGACGAGCATCACAAAAATCGACGCTCAAGTCAGAGGTGGCGAAACCCGACAGGACTATA
AAGATACCAGGCGTTTCCCCCTGGAAGCTCCCTCGTGCGCTCTCCTGTTCCGACCCTGCCGCTTACCGGA
TACCTGTCCGCCTTTCTCCCTTCGGGAAGCGTGGCGCTTTCTCATAGCTCACGCTGTAGGTATCTCAGTT
CGGTGTAGGTCGTTCGCTCCAAGCTGGGCTGTGTGCACGAACCCCCCGTTCAGCCCGACCGCTGCGCCTT
ATCCGGTAACTATCGTCTTGAGTCCAACCCGGTAAGACACGACTTATCGCCACTGGCAGCAGCCACTGGT
AACAGGATTAGCAGAGCGAGGTATGTAGGCGGTGCTACAGAGTTCTTGAAGTGGTGGCCTAACTACGGCT
ACACTAGAAGAACAGTATTTGGTATCTGCGCTCTGCTGAAGCCAGTTACCTTCGGAAAAAGAGTTGGTAG
CTCTTGATCCGGCAAACAAACCACCGCTGGTAGCGGTGGTTTTTTTGTTTGCAAGCAGCAGATTACGCGC
AGAAAAAAAGGATCTCAAGAAGATCCTTTGATCTTTTCTACGGGGTCTGACGCTCAGTGGAACGAAAACT
CACGTTAAGGGATTTTGGTCATGAGATTATCAAAAAGGATCTTCACCTAGATCCTTTTAAATTAAAAATG
AAGTTTTAAATCAATCTAAAGTATATATGAGTAAACTTGGTCTGACAGTTACCAATGCTTAATCAGTGAG
GCACCTATCTCAGCGATCTGTCTATTTCGTTCATCCATAGTTGCCTGACTCCCCGTCGTGTAGATAACTA
CGATACGGGAGGGCTTACCATCTGGCCCCAGTGCTGCAATGATACCGCGAGACCCACGCTCACCGGCTCC
AGATTTATCAGCAATAAACCAGCCAGCCGGAAGGGCCGAGCGCAGAAGTGGTCCTGCAACTTTATCCGCC
TCCATCCAGTCTATTAATTGTTGCCGGGAAGCTAGAGTAAGTAGTTCGCCAGTTAATAGTTTGCGCAACG
TTGTTGCCATTGCTACAGGCATCGTGGTGTCACGCTCGTCGTTTGGTATGGCTTCATTCAGCTCCGGTTC
CCAACGATCAAGGCGAGTTACATGATCCCCCATGTTGTGCAAAAAAGCGGTTAGCTCCTTCGGTCCTCCG
ATCGTTGTCAGAAGTAAGTTGGCCGCAGTGTTATCACTCATGGTTATGGCAGCACTGCATAATTCTCTTA
CTGTCATGCCATCCGTAAGATGCTTTTCTGTGACTGGTGAGTACTCAACCAAGTCATTCTGAGAATAGTG
TATGCGGCGACCGAGTTGCTCTTGCCCGGCGTCAATACGGGATAATACCGCGCCACATAGCAGAACTTTA
AAAGTGCTCATCATTGGAAAACGTTCTTCGGGGCGAAAACTCTCAAGGATCTTACCGCTGTTGAGATCCA
GTTCGATGTAACCCACTCGTGCACCCAACTGATCTTCAGCATCTTTTACTTTCACCAGCGTTTCTGGGTG
AGCAAAAACAGGAAGGCAAAATGCCGCAAAAAAGGGAATAAGGGCGACACGGAAATGTTGAATACTCATA
CTCTTCCTTTTTCAATATTATTGAAGCATTTATCAGGGTTATTGTCTCATGAGCGGATACATATTTGAAT
GTATTTAGAAAAATAAACAAATAGGGGTTCCGCGCACATTTCCCCGAAAAGTGCCACCTAAATTGTAAGC
GTTAATATTTTGTTAAAATTCGCGTTAAATTTTTGTTAAATCAGCTCATTTTTTAACCAATAGGCCGAAA
TCGGCAAAATCCCTTATAAATCAAAAGAATAGACCGAGATAGGGT
[37 nt withheld, positions 4876-4912]
AAAGAACGTGGACTCCAACGTCAAAGG
[49 nt withheld, positions 4940-4988]
T
[91 nt withheld, positions 4990-5080]
G
[124 nt withheld, positions 5082-5205]
CCCATTCGCCATTCAGGCTGCGCAACTGTTGGGAAGGGCGATCGGTGCGGGCCTCTTCGCTATTACGCCA
GCTGGCGAAAGGGGGATGTGCTGCAAGGCGATTAAGTTGGGTAACGCCAGGGTTTTCCCAGTCACGACGT
TGTAAAACGACGGCCAGTGAGCGCGCGTAATACGACTCACTATAGGGCGAATTGGGTACGTCCCTAGGCC
TCCAAAAAAGCCTCCTCACTACTTCTGGAATAGCTCAGAGGCCGAGGCGGCCTCGGCCTCTGCATAAATA
AAAAAAATTAGTCAGCCATGGGGCGGAGAATGGGCGGAACTGGGCGGAGTTAGGGGCGGGATGGGCGGAG
TTAGGGGCGGGATAGCTAGAGCCAGACATGATAAGATACATTGATGAGTTTGGACAAACCACAACTAGAA
TGCAGTGAAAAAAATGCTTTATTTGTGAAATTTGTGATGCTATTGCTTTATTTGTAACCATTATAAGCTG
CAATAAACAAGTTCCTCTCACTCTCTGATATTCATTTCTTTGCAAGTTATAAATACTGAATAATAAGATG
ACATGAACTACTATACGTACTGCTAGAGATTTTCCACACTGACTAAAAGGGTCTGAGGGATCTCTAGTTA
CCAGAGTCACACAACAGACGGGCACACACTACTTGAAGCACTCAAGGCAAGCTTTATTGAGGCTTAAGCA
GTGGGTTCCCTAGTTAGCCAGAGAGCTCCCAGGCTCAGATCTGGTCTAACCAGAGAGACCCAGTACAAGC
AAAAAGCAGATCTTGTCTTCGTTGGGAGTGAATTAGCCCTTCCAGTCCCCCCTTTTCTTTTAAAAAGTGG
CTAAGATCTACAGCTGCCTTGTAAGTCATTGGTCTTAAAGTCGACGCGGGGAGGCGGCCCAAAGGGAGAT
CCGACTCGTCTGAGGGCGAAGGCGAAGACGCGGAAGAGGCCGCAGAGCCGGCAGCAGGCCGCGGGAAGGA
AGGTCCGCTGGATTGAGGGCCGAAGGGACGTAGCAGAAGGACGTCCCGCGCAGAATCCAGGTGGCAACAC
AGGCGAGCAGCCAAGGAAAGGACGATGATTTCCCCGACAACACCACGGAATTGTCAGTGCCCAACAGCCG
AGCCCCTGTCCAGCAGCGGGCAAGGCAGGCGGCGATGAGTTCCGCCGTGGCAATAGGGAGGGGGAAAGCG
AAAGTCCCGGAAAGGAGCTGACAGGTGGTGGCAATGCCCCAACCAGTGGGGGTTGCGTCAGCAAACACAG
TGCACACCACGCCACGTTGCCTGACAACGGGCCACAACTCCTCATAAAGAGACAGCAACCAGGATTTATA
CAAGGAGGAGAAAATGAAAGCCATACGGGAAGCAATAGCATGATACAAAGGCATTAAAGCAGCGTATCCA
CATAGCGTAAAAGGAGCAACATAGTTAAGAATACCAGTCAATCTTTCACAAATTTTGTAATCCAGAGGTT
GATTGTCGACTTAACGCGTATTAGGCGGGCGGCCCTTGACAGGTCGTCCTTTCCACAAGATATATAAAGC
CAAGAAATCGAAATACTTTCAAGTTACGGACTAGTTCATTACTAAGTTCCTTGGCCTTTTTCAATTCTTT
CACTCCTTTTGTACAGCCTATGGTCCACCAGGGGGCTGTGGCGACAGCGGCGAAGAAACCTCATTATTTT
TCGAGCAGCTTGATCCTGCTTTTTGGTTAGCAAACTGCTCCTGAGTTTCTGTTGTACAATCACAGCCGTC
CGGCGAGCCTGCCGTCTTTTGCCACATTTCTTATAACTTCGGTAGTACTTTTGGATGAGCACAGCAGCCC
GTCGGCTCTGCTGGAATTTTTTTTGTTCATAGTAACTTCGGAATTTGCTCTGGATAAGGATGGCAGCCTG
TGTCATCTTTTTATAAAGTGCGTACTGTTTATATTTTCTGTAACAACGCTGAATAACAGCAGCAGCTACT
TCTTGCTGTTCCCGCAAGGGTCGGCCCTTGTATTTCCGGAAAGCTGTCTGGACAAGCCTGGCAGCCTCAT
AGAGTTCTCTCTGTTCATGATCAGACAGAGTGAGCTGAGCAAACTCATTCTCTACCTTCTCACTGGTAGA
TGCACTCAGGAATTCTGACCAATCCGCGGCGGAGGGAAGGTTAGGTTTCTCGAAAGCGATTTCACTGACG
GGAGAGCCAACAGGGCTCAAGCTGGTATTAGAAGAAGGGGTTAGAGGCTCGTTATATGCACTTCGGATCT
GGGCAGCACTGGGAAGGCAGTCAGCATCCGCTAGATAACTGGCCAGCCAGCTCATTGTACTGCTAATGGT
GGCAGGGTCTGTTCTTTCCAATCCTGAGGACTCCATGGGCACAAAATTCTCCTGCTTGATTCGGTCAGGT
GTGGCTTCAATAATGTGTTCTGCCAAGGTCATCATGTTCACCTGTATGTCATCCATGGGCTGGCCGCATT
CTTCATTTTCTGCACTATCACGGTAGGACCCCAGCTCTGTATTCACCACCTCTCTGTTAGCCATCATCAG
GACACTCATTGGTTCCCGTGGACGCACCTGTGAAGGTGCTGCCTCCTTTCCTACACTGGTCCCCTTCGGA
TTTCCAGTCACCTGTACTGTAGACACACCAATGTAAAGATCTTTGGAATTCCACTTTCCTACAGGCTGAG
ATCCAGAGGCTTGAAATGCTGCAGTCTCTGGAGTGGGAGGGGAGAGTTCCCGGCTGAAGTCCCTCACTCC
TTCACTGGGGCTGAGTGTCTCGGGGACAGACTGCTTAGAACTAGGGCTTTGCTTCCTGATATTTGGCTCT
TCCAGACTCAGTGCAGTGGGAAGCAGCTTCTCCTGCCTTGTCTGGAAGTACTCAGGGTTCAATTTATGCT
TTTTGGGAGCCGGATAATCTTTGTGGCTCTCACTGCTGTAGTAATTAGAGGGTTCAGAACGAGGTCTTCT
CAGCTCTGGGTTGGTGCTTGCAATAACAGTGACTCCCTTGGGTATTTCTGGAGAGCTGATGGCTTCGCTG
TGCCACTGGGCCATCCAGCTCTCTGTGCTGGGCTCTTCGCTTGCAGGACAGTGGATTCTGGGGTTCTGTC
CCAGCTGAGCCTGCTCATCTCTCTGCAGGTGCTCCAGACACTCTGCTAATTTCACATGACCCCGTGACCT
GGCAATTCCCAAAGGCAGCCTTCCTAGAGAGTCGGGAATCGAGATGGCCCGACGGTCCCACTTGTACAGC
ACGACGGCAGCTTCCAAGTGCCCTAGGGCACACGCCCACATCAGAGGAGTACAGGAGAAGTGGTCCACAT
TCAAGGGGTCAACTTCCAGTTCCAGGTCAATGCTATCCGCGTGCTTTGTACGCCATTTGATGAGGGTCTG
GATTAGGGTGGCATAGCCCTGGGCAGCGGCCAGGTGGAGTAGGGTCATTCCGCGGAAAGTCTTTGAGTGG
ATCAAGTGCTTGGACTTCGCCCAGCAGGCTCGGCTCATCATCTTCTCGCATACCACGACCACACGGCTCT
CAAAGCAGCTCCCCAAGGCCCCAGTCCCAGAAGCACACTGTGCCTGGCTCCCTCCATTCCCGCTCCCGCT
GCCGCCTCCACTGCTGCCGCCTCCGCTCGCCTGTTTGTGCTGCTGGGACCCCGTCATCTCGGCCATCCTC
CTCTCCATCTGCTCCAGTCGTTCCAGGATGGACATCCTGAACTGGTTATCGTCCAACGACAGCCAGTCGT
GCTGGGAGGAAGGGAGCGTGGGCAGAGCCCGGGCTTTGTACTCAAACACCACCGAGTTGGAGATGATCTG
GTTGTTGAAGGCAACTTGTAGGGTCACAAGACCAGTGTCATGGGCTGGGCAGTAGCAGCGCAGCACCCCA
GGCTGAATCAGGGATGCAGGCACTGAGATCTGGTCAAACAGGCAGCTGTAGTTATTGCTGGCTTCTTGCC
ACGGGCCTGTGATGAGGACCTTCACTCCTCCCTCTGGGTAAGACCACTCTGGGGAGTAGTCGGTCACCAT
GAACACCCGTCCGCTCTGCTGCAGCATGCCTAGGGTGCCCTGGGCCGAGGCGGCCGAGACCACCTCGGCG
ACGTGCATGTAGGCCATGGTGCTGGCCCCGCCCTCCGAGCTGCTCAGCTGCAGGCTACCCTGCTGGGGGC
TACAGCAGGGGAGGCACATCTCTGCCTGGGTGAAGGGGGCCCGCGCCCCGTCCTCTGACTGTGAGAGCGC
CGTGCTGTCCCCCGACACCAGCTGGTGCCCATAGATGGTGCTGCTGCCCCCCTCCACGGAGATGAAGTCG
TTGATCAGGTCGGAGAACTGGTTGCTGAAGGAGATGTCAAAGTGGTCCAGGCTGAGCTCCATGTTGGAGG
CGTTGCCGAGGCTGGGCTGGGCCACGGGGTAGAGTCCCTGCACCACGTTGCCCGGGAGGATGGGGACGCC
GCCGGCGCTTCGGATTACCCCGTTGGTCTCCGGCTGCAGGTAGTGCTCAGAGCTGCAAGCCTGCAGCTCC
CCAGACTTGAGCAGGACCTCGCTCCCTTCCGCCGCCTGCGAGGTCTCCATGGTGACCTCCCCTTCTGCCG
TCATGGCCTGGAAGTTGGCCTGGAACTGCATGAGGTGGAGGGAGGAAGTGGACTCGATCCGCGTCTCCAC
GTGACCGCTGCAGGAGCTGGTTTGGGACGAGGCCTCCGTTTTCACCGTGGGCATCACGAAGGTGCCCCCA
GAGTCACTCAGGCTGCTGTGGGTGTTCTGCTCGACGGGGAGGGGTTTGCTGGCGTCCTGCAGGAAGAAGC
TCGGGGAGGGGGTCTGGTGGATGTGGGGGCTGTGGCCCGTCTGGCTGAAGCTGGACGTGTAGTCCTTGTT
GGAGTCGATGGCGCTGAAGTCCATCTGCTCCAGGGTGGTGCTGGGACTCAGGCCGCCGCCCGACGGCAGG
AGGCTGGAGCCGGCGGTCAGGGTGAGGGAGCTGGCTGCCACAGCCGCCGCGGAGGAGGAGTACGCTTCTT
TGGCCATCTGCTGCTCGAAGGAGGTGTCCTCGGTCTTGATCTCCTTGGTGAGGACGGTGGTAAAGCTGAA
GCTCCGCTCCCCGGGTGGCGAGTGCCGGATGTTGGAGCTGACCATCTCGGCTTTCAGGCCTCCACCCCCG
TACGTCTGGCCCTGCTTTGGGTTATTAAGGAAACAGTCGGGGTCAAAGTTCATGGTGGTTTCTGGAATCT
TCCGGCCACCGTCGAGGGTGGTGGAGAGGACCAGCTCTTCGGACACGTTGGTGGGCAGCATGGACAGGCT
CTCCGAGCTGCCCGTGGTGGGAAAGGCGAACTTGTGGCCATCAGAGCTCACGGCCAGGACGAGGCCCTGA
GAGGCGTCAGGTGAGAGGAGGTGGTGGTTGGGGCCAGCGGTGGGGGACATGGTGTACACGGCCTCATTGG
TGACCTCTGACATGAACACCGTGGCGCTCTGGGACAAGCTCCCCATCACAGAGGCCACCGCCATACCGGA
CACACCTGTGACCACCGGGCTGTCCACCATGTCCGGGTCGCTGTTGAGCCCGCTGCTGATGGACACAGGG
GAGCTCTGGGTGGTGTCGGGGACTTCCACCTGGTTGGTGGAGGAGACCTCGGTGCTGCTCTGGTGCAGGA
GCACGGGCTTGGCCACCTTGCCGTTCCTCTTCTCACGGCTGGAGCCCTTGCTGTGGCTGTGCTCGTGCTT
GCCCTCCGACACGTCATTGTGCTGCACCTCCGAGTGGCTCCCGTACCCCCCTGTCCGTGGCTCCACCTTG
GGCGAGATGATGCGGTGTTTGGCGCTGTTACACTTGTGATGCACGCTGCCGCCAGCTCCCAGGCTGCCGG
TGCAGAGGCAGTTGTGGGTCCGCGGCTGGGGCTTGGTCTGGTGGCTGTCGAGGATCTGCTGCACCAGCTG
TTCCACCGAGAAGCCTGAGCTGCTGTTCCCATTGCTGCAGGTCCACTTGATGCCATGGAACATGGGTTTC
AGCTGCCCGATGAGCTCTTCTTTCGTCCATTTCGCCCACTCCTTCTTGTCGGTGTTGATGGAGCAGAGGA
TGGGGCCGCAAGGCTTGCCGCAGTCCTCGATGGCCGGCACGTTCAGGTAGTGCACCAGGACGATGTCGGG
GTTCTGAAGGAGCCAGTAGCACCTCCGGTGGAAGGTGGGGATGATGGAGGAATGGACATAGCAGCCGTAC
AAGCACTCCACTCCCTGGACCTTGAGTTTCATGTGGTCCTCTCTGGTCGTTTTCCCATCTTTCCTCTTTT
TCCAGCAATACCCATCTTTCCTGTATTTCACTTTCTTCCTGTTGTAGAGTATCATTGAGCCATTCTGTGG
TCTTGTCTTAGGGGAGGTGGTTAGCCATTCTTCGTGTTTCTCAAATGTTATTAAATAAGCTGCAATTTCC
TCATTAGTGTTCCAGCGGTGCCTCTCTTTTGGTAAACTTGAACATTTCGGCAGACATTCAAGCAGCTTTT
TCGGTAAAAAGATTTTTACATGACTACTATTGCTGTTCCCATGATCATCTTCTATAGGTGGCACGGTGTT
GAGAACACAGTAGGTGCTAGTTCCGCAGAATACACTTTGGGAAACGCTCTTCCGGCTTGTTTTCGGCAGC
CATTTCCCCTCCGCGCGCCACATGGTGGCGGTGCTAGCCTCACGACACCTGAAATGGAAGAAAAAAACTT
TGAACCACTGTCTGAGGCTTGAGAATGAACCAAGATCCAAACTCAAAAAGGGCAAATTCCAAGGAGAATT
ACATCAAGTGCCAAGCTGGCCTAACTTCAGTCTCCACCCACTCAGTGTGGGGAAACTCCATCGCATAAAA
CCCCTCCCCCCAACCTAAAGACGACGTACTCCAAAAGCTCGAGAACTAATCGAGGTGCCTGGACGGCGCC
CGGTACTCCGTGGAGTCACATGAAGCGACGGCTGAGGACGGAAAGGCCCTTTTCCTTTGTGTGGGTGACT
CACCCGCCCGCTCTCCCGAGCGCCGCGTCCTCCATTTTGAGCTCCCTGCAGCAGGGCCGGGAAGCGGCCA
TCTTTCCGCTCACGCAACTGGTGCCGACCGGGCCAGCCTTGCCGCCCAGGGCGGGGCGATACACGGCGGC
GCGAGGCCAGGCACCAGAGCAGGCCGGCCAGCTTGAGACTACCCCCGTCCGATTCTCGGTGGCCGCGCTC
GCAGGCCCCGCCTCGCCGAACATGTGCGCTGGGACGCACGGGCCCCGTCGCCGCCCGCGGCCCCAAAAAC
CGAAATACCAGTGTGCAGATCTTGGCCCGCATTTACAAGACTATCTTGCCAGAAAAAAAGCGTCGCAGCA
GGTCATCAAAAATTTTAAATGGCTAGAGACTTATCGAAAGCAGCGAGACAGGCGCGAAGGTGCCACCAGA
TTCGCACGCGGCGGCCCCAGCGCCCAGGCCAGGCCTCAACTCAAGCACGAGGCGAAGGGGCTCCTTAAGC
GCAAGGCCTCGAACTCTCCCACCCACTTCCAACCCGAAGCTCGGGATCAAGAATCACGTACTGCAGCCAG
GTGGAAGTAATTCAAGGCACGCAAGGGCCATAACCCGTAAAGAGGCCAGGCCCGCGGGAACCACACACGG
CACTTACCTGTGTTCTGGCGGCAAACCCGTTGCGAAAAAGAACGTTCACGGCGACTACTGCACTTATATA
CGGTTCTCCCCCACCCTCGGGAAAAAGGCGGAGCCAGTACACGACATCACTTTCCCAGTTTACCCCGCGC
CACCTTCTCTAGGCACCGGTTCAATTGCCGACCCCTCCCCCCAACTTCTCGGGGACTGTGGGCGATGTGC
GCTCTGCCCACTGACGGGCACCGGAGCCAATTCCCACTCCTTTCAAGACCTAGAAGGTCCATTAGCTGCA
AAGATTCCTCTCTGTTTAAAACTTTATCCATCTTTGCACCTGCAGGCCTCGAGCCGGCGCCAAAGTGGAT
CTCTGCTGTCCCTGTAATAAACCCGAAAATTTTGAATTTTTGTAATTTGTTTTTGTAATTCTTTAGTTTG
TATGTCTGTTGCTATTATGTCTACTATTCTTTCCCCTGCACTGTACCCCCCAATCCCCCCTTTTCTTTTA
AAATTGTGGATGAATACTGCCATTTGTCTCAAGATCTAGAATTCGTTAACTGGCACCGGGCTTGCGGGTC
ATGCACCAGGTGCGCGGTCCTTCGGGCACCTCGACGTCGGCGGTGACGGTGAAGCCGAGCCG
Features (pLannotate 1.2.2; 31 found; start..end, strand, type, name):
    562..697     -  rep_origin     SV40 ori: SV40 origin of replication
    721..792     -  promoter       SV40 promoter (fragment): SV40 enhancer and early promoter
    793..816     -  promoter       SV40 promoter (fragment): SV40 early promoter
    823..849     -  CDS            Rev (fragment): human immunodeficiency virus 1 (HIV-1) Rev protein; rev; enhances nuclear export of unspliced and incompletely spliced viral mRNAs
   1226..1459    -  misc_feature   RRE: The Rev response element (RRE) of HIV-1 allows for Rev-dependent mRNA export from the nucleus to the cytoplasm.
   1605..1968    -  CDS            HIV-1 gag (fragment): gag protein from human immunodeficiency virus 1; gag
   1952..2077    -  misc_feature   HIV-1 Ψ: packaging signal of human immunodeficiency virus type 1
   2124..2304    -  LTR            5' LTR (truncated): truncated 5' long terminal repeat (LTR) from HIV-1
   2305..2531    -  promoter       RSV promoter: Rous sarcoma virus enhancer/promoter
   2559..2577    -  promoter       T3 promoter: promoter for bacteriophage T3 RNA polymerase
   2620..2642    -  protein_bind   lac operator (fragment): The lac repressor binds to the lac operator to inhibit transcription in E. coli. This inhibition can be relieved by adding lactose or isopropyl-β-D-thiogalactopyranoside (IPTG). lac repressor encoded by lacI
   2646..2676    -  promoter       lac promoter: promoter for the E. coli lac operon
   2691..2712    -  protein_bind   CAP binding site: CAP binding activates transcription in the presence of cAMP. E. coli catabolite activator protein
   2725..2817    -  CDS            lacI (fragment): lac repressor; lacI; The lac repressor binds to the lac operator to inhibit transcription in E. coli. This inhibition can be relieved by adding lactose or isopropyl-β-D-thiogalactopyranoside (IPTG).
   3000..3588    -  rep_origin     ori: high-copy-number ColE1/pMB1/pBR322/pUC origin of replication
   3759..4619    -  CDS            AmpR: β-lactamase; bla; confers resistance to ampicillin, carbenicillin, and related antibiotics
   4620..4724    -  promoter       AmpR promoter: bla
   4777..5205    -  rep_origin     f1 ori (sequence partly withheld): f1 bacteriophage origin of replication; arrow indicates direction of (+) strand synthesis
   5210..5365    -  CDS            lacZα (fragment): LacZα fragment of β-galactosidase; lacZ fragment
   5373..5391    +  promoter       T7 promoter: promoter for bacteriophage T7 RNA polymerase
   5412..5547    -  rep_origin     SV40 ori: SV40 origin of replication
   5587..5708    -  polyA_signal   SV40 poly(A) signal: SV40 polyadenylation signal
   5786..6019    -  LTR            3' LTR (ΔU3): self-inactivating 3' long terminal repeat (LTR) from HIV-1
   6021..6040    -  misc_feature   cPPT/CTS (fragment): central polypurine tract and central termination sequence of HIV-1
   6091..6679    -  misc_feature   WPRE: woodchuck hepatitis virus posttranscriptional regulatory element
   6721..6774    -  promoter       U6 promoter (fragment): RNA polymerase III promoter for human U6 snRNA
   6790..11808   -  CDS            CAMTA1: CMTA1_HUMAN - Also known as KIAA0833. Experimental evidence at protein level: Swiss-Prot protein existence level 1. Transcriptional activator. May act as a tumor suppressor. From Homo sapiens (Human).
  11825..13003   -  promoter       EF-1α promoter: strong constitutive promoter for human elongation factor EF-1α
  13010..13076   -  CDS            small t antigen (fragment): SV40 (simian virus 40) small t antigen
  13141..13258   -  misc_feature   cPPT/CTS: central polypurine tract and central termination sequence of HIV-1
  13307..516     -  CDS            PuroR (fragment) (across the origin): puromycin N-acetyltransferase; pac from Streptomyces; confers resistance to puromycin
