[The description below was written by a language model from this plasmid's Addgene catalogue record and pLannotate feature annotations shown in this document.]
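Description:
TFORF0253 is a lentiviral mammalian expression plasmid built on the pLX_TRC317 backbone and carrying the human CAMTA1 open reading frame (calmodulin-binding transcription activator 1, a transcriptional activator) under the strong constitutive EF-1α promoter. It belongs to a large collection of transcription factor ORF vectors in which each ORF is paired with a unique 24-bp barcode, so that the factor carried by a given cell can be identified by sequencing the barcode in pooled overexpression screens such as directed differentiation studies. The barcode is not annotated as a separate feature in the table. The ORF portion was produced by gene synthesis.

The viral portion has a third-generation, self-inactivating layout. An RSV promoter fused to a truncated HIV-1 5' LTR drives the genomic transcript. It is followed by the Ψ packaging signal with a gag fragment, the RRE for Rev-dependent nuclear export, an SV40 promoter/origin region adjacent to a puromycin N-acetyltransferase gene for selecting transduced cells, and a cPPT/CTS. The EF-1α–CAMTA1 cassette comes next, followed by a WPRE to enhance transcript stability and expression and a ΔU3 3' LTR with a downstream SV40 polyadenylation signal. Short hits annotated as U6 promoter, small t antigen and a second cPPT fragment are probably residual or linker sequences rather than functional units.

In bacteria the plasmid replicates from a high-copy ColE1/pUC-type origin and is selected with ampicillin via β-lactamase. An f1 origin and lac/T3/T7 remnants from the cloning backbone are also present. The depositor notes that the plasmid can recombine during propagation.
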