Addgene plasmid #143208: TFORF0253
Purpose: Lentiviral vector for overexpressing transcription factor ORFs with unique 24-bp barcodes. Barcodes facilitate identification of transcription factors in pooled screens.
Depositing lab: Feng Zhang. Depositing organization: Broad Institute. Publication: A transcription factor atlas of directed differentiation. Joung J, Ma S, Tay T, Geiger-Schuller KR, Kirchgatterer PC, Verdine VK, Guo B, Arias-Garcia MA, Allen WE, Singh A, Kuksenko O, Abudayyeh OO, Gootenberg JS, Fu Z, Macrae RK, Buenrostro JD, Regev A, Zhang F. Cell. 2023 Jan 5;186(1):209-229.e26. doi: 10.1016/j.cell.2022.11.026. PubMed 36608654.
Backbone
  Vector backbone: pLX_TRC317
  Backbone manufacturer: Broad Institute Genetic Perturbation Platform
  Backbone size w/o insert (bp): 8264
  Vector type: Mammalian Expression, Lentiviral
  Selectable markers: Puromycin
Growth in bacteria
  Bacterial resistance: Ampicillin, 100 μg/mL
  Growth temperature: 37°C
  Growth strain: NEB Stable
  Copy number: High Copy
Gene/Insert
  Gene/Insert name: CAMTA1
  Species: H. sapiens (human)
  Insert size (bp): 5123
  Entrez Gene: CAMTA1 (a.k.a. CANPMR, CECBA)
  Promoter: EF1a
  Cloning method: Unknown
  Sequencing primers: 5′ GGGTGGAGACTGAAGTTAGGCCAG; 3′ CACATAGCGTAAAAGGAGCAACATAG
Terms and licenses: Academic/Nonprofit Terms; Industry Terms: Not Available to Industry
Depositor comments: NM_015215,ENST00000303635 . The transcription factor ORF portion of this plasmid was synthesized by Genewiz. Please test multiple small colonies in case of plasmid recombination. To make this collection available in a timely manner, a portion of this collection was not fully sequenced by Addgene. If an Addgene verified full plasmid sequence is not available, please contact us prior to placing an order to request the full sequence.
How to cite: TFORF0253 was a gift from Feng Zhang (Addgene plasmid # 143208 ; http://n2t.net/addgene:143208 ; RRID:Addgene_143208)
