>Addgene plasmid #143208 | TFORF0253 | depositor partial sequence | sequence record 281762 | Insert
ACCGCCACCATGTGGCGCGCGGAGGGGAAATGGCTGCCGAAAACAAGCCGGAAGAGCGTTTCCCAAAGTG
TATTCTGCGGAACTAGCACCTACTGTGTTCTCAACACCGTGCCACCTATAGAAGATGATCATGGGAACAG
CAATAGTAGTCATGTAAAAATCTTTTTACCGAAAAAGCTGCTTGAATGTCTGCCGAAATGTTCAAGTTTA
CCAAAAGAGAGGCACCGCTGGAACACTAATGAGGAAATTGCAGCTTATTTAATAACATTTGAGAAACACG
AAGAATGGCTAACCACCTCCCCTAAGACAAGACCACAGAATGGCTCAATGATACTCTACAACAGGAAGAA
AGTGAAATACAGGAAAGATGGGTATTGCTGGAAAAAGAGGAAAGATGGGAAAACGACCAGAGAGGACCAC
ATGAAACTCAAGGTCCAGGGAGTGGAGTGCTTGTACGGCTGCTATGTCCATTCCTCCATCATCCCCACCT
TCCACCGGAGGTGCTACTGGCTCCTTCAGAACCCCGACATCGTCCTGGTGCACTACCTGAACGTGCCGGC
CATCGAGGACTGCGGCAAGCCTTGCGGCCCCATCCTCTGCTCCATCAACACCGACAAGAAGGAGTGGGCG
AAATGGACGAAAGAAGAGCTCATCGGGCAGCTGAAACCCATGTTCCATGGCATCAAGTGGACCTGCAGCA
ATGGGAACAGCAGCTCAGGCTTCTCGGTGGAACAGCTGGTGCAGCAGATCCTCGACAGCCACCAGACCAA
GCCCCAGCCGCGGACCCACAACTGCCTCTGCACCGGCAGCCTGGGAGCTGGCGGCAGCGTGCATCACAAG
TGTAACAGCGCCAAACACCGCATCATCTCGCCCAAGGTGGAGCCACGGACAGGGGGGTACGGGAGCCACT
CGGAGGTGCAGCACAATGACGTGTCGGAGGGCAAGCACGAGCACAGCCACAGCAAGGGCTCCAGCCGTGA
GAAGAGGAACGGCAAGGTGGCCAAGCCCGTGCTCCTGCACCAGAGCAGCACCGAGGTCTCCTCCACCAAC
CAGGTGGAAGTCCCCGACACCACCCAGAGCTCCCCTGTGTCCATCAGCAGCGGGCTCAACAGCGACCCGG
ACATGGTGGACAGCCCGGTGGTCACAGGTGTGTCCGGTATGGCGGTGGCCTCTGTGATGGGGAGCTTGTC
CCAGAGCGCCACGGTGTTCATGTCAGAGGTCACCAATGAGGCCGTGTACACCATGTCCCCCACCGCTGGC
CCCAACCACCACCTCCTCTCACCTGACGCCTCTCAGGGCCTCGTCCTGGCCGTGAGCTCTGATGGCCACA
AGTTCGCCTTTCCCACCACGGGCAGCTCGGAGAGCCTGTCCATGCTGCCCACCAACGTGTCCGAAGAGCT
GGTCCTCTCCACCACCCTCGACGGTGGCCGGAAGATTCCAGAAACCACCATGAACTTTGACCCCGACTGT
TTCCTTAATAACCCAAAGCAGGGCCAGACGTACGGGGGTGGAGGCCTGAAAGCCGAGATGGTCAGCTCCA
ACATCCGGCACTCGCCACCCGGGGAGCGGAGCTTCAGCTTTACCACCGTCCTCACCAAGGAGATCAAGAC
CGAGGACACCTCCTTCGAGCAGCAGATGGCCAAAGAAGCGTACTCCTCCTCCGCGGCGGCTGTGGCAGCC
AGCTCCCTCACCCTGACCGCCGGCTCCAGCCTCCTGCCGTCGGGCGGCGGCCTGAGTCCCAGCACCACCC
TGGAGCAGATGGACTTCAGCGCCATCGACTCCAACAAGGACTACACGTCCAGCTTCAGCCAGACGGGCCA
CAGCCCCCACATCCACCAGACCCCCTCCCCGAGCTTCTTCCTGCAGGACGCCAGCAAACCCCTCCCCGTC
GAGCAGAACACCCACAGCAGCCTGAGTGACTCTGGGGGCACCTTCGTGATGCCCACGGTGAAAACGGAGG
CCTCGTCCCAAACCAGCTCCTGCAGCGGTCACGTGGAGACGCGGATCGAGTCCACTTCCTCCCTCCACCT
CATGCAGTTCCAGGCCAACTTCCAGGCCATGACGGCAGAAGGGGAGGTCACCATGGAGACCTCGCAGGCG
GCGGAAGGGAGCGAGGTCCTGCTCAAGTCTGGGGAGCTGCAGGCTTGCAGCTCTGAGCACTACCTGCAGC
CGGAGACCAACGGGGTAATCCGAAGCGCCGGCGGCGTCCCCATCCTCCCGGGCAACGTGGTGCAGGGACT
CTACCCCGTGGCCCAGCCCAGCCTCGGCAACGCCTCCAACATGGAGCTCAGCCTGGACCACTTTGACATC
TCCTTCAGCAACCAGTTCTCCGACCTGATCAACGACTTCATCTCCGTGGAGGGGGGCAGCAGCACCATCT
ATGGGCACCAGCTGGTGTCGGGGGACAGCACGGCGCTCTCACAGTCAGAGGACGGGGCGCGGGCCCCCTT
CACCCAGGCAGAGATGTGCCTCCCCTGCTGTAGCCCCCAGCAGGGTAGCCTGCAGCTGAGCAGCTCGGAG
GGCGGGGCCAGCACCATGGCCTACATGCACGTCGCCGAGGTGGTCTCGGCCGCCTCGGCCCAGGGCACCC
TAGGCATGCTGCAGCAGAGCGGACGGGTGTTCATGGTGACCGACTACTCCCCAGAGTGGTCTTACCCAGA
GGGAGGAGTGAAGGTCCTCATCACAGGCCCGTGGCAAGAAGCCAGCAATAACTACAGCTGCCTGTTTGAC
CAGATCTCAGTGCCTGCATCCCTGATTCAGCCTGGGGTGCTGCGCTGCTACTGCCCAGCCCATGACACTG
GTCTTGTGACCCTACAAGTTGCCTTCAACAACCAGATCATCTCCAACTCGGTGGTGTTTGAGTACAAAGC
CCGGGCTCTGCCCACGCTCCCTTCCTCCCAGCACGACTGGCTGTCGTTGGACGATAACCAGTTCAGGATG
TCCATCCTGGAACGACTGGAGCAGATGGAGAGGAGGATGGCCGAGATGACGGGGTCCCAGCAGCACAAAC
AGGCGAGCGGAGGCGGCAGCAGTGGAGGCGGCAGCGGGAGCGGGAATGGAGGGAGCCAGGCACAGTGTGC
TTCTGGGACTGGGGCCTTGGGGAGCTGCTTTGAGAGCCGTGTGGTCGTGGTATGCGAGAAGATGATGAGC
CGAGCCTGCTGGGCGAAGTCCAAGCACTTGATCCACTCAAAGACTTTCCGCGGAATGACCCTACTCCACC
TGGCCGCTGCCCAGGGCTATGCCACCCTAATCCAGACCCTCATCAAATGGCGTACAAAGCACGCGGATAG
CATTGACCTGGAACTGGAAGTTGACCCCTTGAATGTGGACCACTTCTCCTGTACTCCTCTGATGTGGGCG
TGTGCCCTAGGGCACTTGGAAGCTGCCGTCGTGCTGTACAAGTGGGACCGTCGGGCCATCTCGATTCCCG
ACTCTCTAGGAAGGCTGCCTTTGGGAATTGCCAGGTCACGGGGTCATGTGAAATTAGCAGAGTGTCTGGA
GCACCTGCAGAGAGATGAGCAGGCTCAGCTGGGACAGAACCCCAGAATCCACTGTCCTGCAAGCGAAGAG
CCCAGCACAGAGAGCTGGATGGCCCAGTGGCACAGCGAAGCCATCAGCTCTCCAGAAATACCCAAGGGAG
TCACTGTTATTGCAAGCACCAACCCAGAGCTGAGAAGACCTCGTTCTGAACCCTCTAATTACTACAGCAG
TGAGAGCCACAAAGATTATCCGGCTCCCAAAAAGCATAAATTGAACCCTGAGTACTTCCAGACAAGGCAG
GAGAAGCTGCTTCCCACTGCACTGAGTCTGGAAGAGCCAAATATCAGGAAGCAAAGCCCTAGTTCTAAGC
AGTCTGTCCCCGAGACACTCAGCCCCAGTGAAGGAGTGAGGGACTTCAGCCGGGAACTCTCCCCTCCCAC
TCCAGAGACTGCAGCATTTCAAGCCTCTGGATCTCAGCCTGTAGGAAAGTGGAATTCCAAAGATCTTTAC
ATTGGTGTGTCTACAGTACAGGTGACTGGAAATCCGAAGGGGACCAGTGTAGGAAAGGAGGCAGCACCTT
CACAGGTGCGTCCACGGGAACCAATGAGTGTCCTGATGATGGCTAACAGAGAGGTGGTGAATACAGAGCT
GGGGTCCTACCGTGATAGTGCAGAAAATGAAGAATGCGGCCAGCCCATGGATGACATACAGGTGAACATG
ATGACCTTGGCAGAACACATTATTGAAGCCACACCTGACCGAATCAAGCAGGAGAATTTTGTGCCCATGG
AGTCCTCAGGATTGGAAAGAACAGACCCTGCCACCATTAGCAGTACAATGAGCTGGCTGGCCAGTTATCT
AGCGGATGCTGACTGCCTTCCCAGTGCTGCCCAGATCCGAAGTGCATATAACGAGCCTCTAACCCCTTCT
TCTAATACCAGCTTGAGCCCTGTTGGCTCTCCCGTCAGTGAAATCGCTTTCGAGAAACCTAACCTTCCCT
CCGCCGCGGATTGGTCAGAATTCCTGAGTGCATCTACCAGTGAGAAGGTAGAGAATGAGTTTGCTCAGCT
CACTCTGTCTGATCATGAACAGAGAGAACTCTATGAGGCTGCCAGGCTTGTCCAGACAGCTTTCCGGAAA
TACAAGGGCCGACCCTTGCGGGAACAGCAAGAAGTAGCTGCTGCTGTTATTCAGCGTTGTTACAGAAAAT
ATAAACAGTACGCACTTTATAAAAAGATGACACAGGCTGCCATCCTTATCCAGAGCAAATTCCGAAGTTA
CTATGAACAAAAAAAATTCCAGCAGAGCCGACGGGCTGCTGTGCTCATCCAAAAGTACTACCGAAGTTAT
AAGAAATGTGGCAAAAGACGGCAGGCTCGCCGGACGGCTGTGATTGTACAACAGAAACTCAGGAGCAGTT
TGCTAACCAAAAAGCAGGATCAAGCTGCTCGAAAAATAATGAGGTTTCTTCGCCGCTGTCGCCACAGCCC
CCTGGTGGACCATAGGCTGTACAAAAGGAGTGAAAGAATTGAAAAAGGCCAAGGAACTTAGTAATGAACT
AGTCCGTAACTTGAAAGTATTTCGATTTCTTGGCTTTATATATCTTGTGGAAAGGACGACCTGTCAAGGG
CCGCCCGCCTAAT
