>Addgene plasmid #143208 | TFORF0253 | depositor partial sequence | sequence record 281763 | Barcode
CCTGTCAAGGGCCGCCCGCCTAAT
